Addgene plasmid #160471: yo-msGFP2
Purpose: Encodes a yeast codon optimized version of msGFP2
Depositing lab: Benjamin Glick. Depositing organization: University of Chicago. Publication: A photostable monomeric superfolder GFP. Valbuena FM, Fizgerald I, Strack RL, Andruska N, Smith L, Glick BS. Traffic. 2020 May 15. doi: 10.1111/tra.12737. PubMed 32415747.
Backbone
  Vector backbone: pQE-60NA
  Vector type: Yeast Expression
Growth in bacteria
  Bacterial resistance: Ampicillin, 100 μg/mL
  Growth temperature: 37°C
  Growth strain: DH5alpha
  Copy number: Unknown
Gene/Insert
  Gene/Insert name: yo-msGFP2
  Insert size (bp): 717
Terms and licenses: Academic/Nonprofit Terms; Industry Terms: Not Available to Industry
How to cite: yo-msGFP2 was a gift from Benjamin Glick (Addgene plasmid # 160471 ; http://n2t.net/addgene:160471 ; RRID:Addgene_160471)
