[The description below was written by a language model from this plasmid's Addgene catalogue record and pLannotate feature annotations shown in this document.]
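Description:
yo-msGFP2 is an ampicillin-selected E. coli plasmid that carries a yeast codon-optimized open reading frame for msGFP2, a photostable monomeric derivative of superfolder GFP. The catalogue lists the insert as 717 bp and the vector type as yeast expression. The sequenced plasmid is 4,514 nt, and automated annotation identifies the insert as a Superfolder GFP coding sequence, which fits the origin of msGFP2.

The catalogue names pQE-60NA as the backbone, but the annotated features do not look like a pQE-type bacterial expression vector. They instead resemble a pUC-derived yeast integrating shuttle plasmid. There is a high-copy ColE1/pUC origin and the AmpR (β-lactamase) gene with its own promoter for propagation in bacteria. There is also a S. cerevisiae URA3 gene with its native promoter, which allows uracil prototrophy selection and 5-FOA counterselection in yeast. No yeast replication origin (2μ or CEN/ARS) is annotated, so stable maintenance in yeast would presumably require chromosomal integration. This mismatch between the listed backbone and the sequence is not explained in the record.

The GFP coding sequence lies within remnants of the pUC18/19 multiple cloning site, interrupting lacZα, and sits downstream of the CAP site, lac promoter and lac operator. No yeast promoter or terminator flanking the insert is annotated, so the record does not show how the gene would be expressed in yeast. The short RSF ori, lacI, bom and rop fragments are probably backbone remnants. The plasmid most plausibly serves as a source or template for the codon-optimized msGFP2 sequence when building fluorescent protein fusions for live-cell imaging in yeast.
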