Features (pLannotate 1.2.2; 15 found; start..end, strand, type, name):
     48..181     +  rep_origin     RSF ori (fragment): Plasmids containing the RSF 1030 origin of replication can be propagated in E. coli cells that contain additional plasmids with compatible origins.
    183..275     +  CDS            lacI (fragment): lac repressor; lacI; The lac repressor binds to the lac operator to inhibit transcription in E. coli. This inhibition can be relieved by adding lactose or isopropyl-β-D-thiogalactopyranoside (IPTG).
    288..309     +  protein_bind   CAP binding site: CAP binding activates transcription in the presence of cAMP. E. coli catabolite activator protein
    324..354     +  promoter       lac promoter: promoter for the E. coli lac operon
    362..378     +  protein_bind   lac operator: The lac repressor binds to the lac operator to inhibit transcription in E. coli. This inhibition can be relieved by adding lactose or isopropyl-β-D-thiogalactopyranoside (IPTG). lac repressor encoded by lacI
    415..450     -  misc_feature   MCS (fragment): pUC18/19 multiple cloning site
    458..1153    +  CDS            Superfolder GFP: Superfolder GFP is a basic (constitutively fluorescent) green fluorescent protein published in 2005, derived from Aequorea victoria. It is reported to be a very rapidly-maturing weak dimer.
   1190..1347    +  CDS            lacZα (fragment): LacZα fragment of β-galactosidase; lacZ fragment
   1353..1452    -  misc_feature   bom (fragment): basis of mobility region from pBR322
   1554..1589    -  CDS            rop (fragment): Rop protein, which maintains plasmids at low copy number; rop
   1678..2481    -  CDS            URA3: orotidine-5'-phosphate decarboxylase, required for uracil biosynthesis; S. cerevisiae URA3; yeast auxotrophic marker, counterselectable with 5-fluoroorotic acid (5-FOA)
   2482..2697    -  promoter       URA3 promoter: S. cerevisiae URA3
   2790..2894    +  promoter       AmpR promoter: bla
   2895..3755    +  CDS            AmpR: β-lactamase; bla; confers resistance to ampicillin, carbenicillin, and related antibiotics
   3926..4514    +  rep_origin     ori: high-copy-number ColE1/pMB1/pBR322/pUC origin of replication
>Addgene plasmid #160471 | yo-msGFP2 | addgene full sequence | sequence record 326337 | Addgene NGS Result
AACGCCAGCAACGCGGCCTTTTTACGGTTCCTGGCCTTTTGCTGGCCTTTTGCTCACATGTTCTTTCCTG
CGTTATCCCCTGATTCTGTGGATAACCGTATTACCGCCTTTGAGTGAGCTGATACCGCTCGCCGCAGCCG
AACGACCGAGCGCAGCGAGTCAGTGAGCGAGGAAGCGGAAGAGCGCCCAATACGCAAACCGCCTCTCCCC
GCGCGTTGGCCGATTCATTAATGCAGCTGGCACGACAGGTTTCCCGACTGGAAAGCGGGCAGTGAGCGCA
ACGCAATTAATGTGAGTTAGCTCACTCATTAGGCACCCCAGGCTTTACACTTTATGCTTCCGGCTCGTAT
GTTGTGTGGAATTGTGAGCGGATAACAATTTCACACAGGAAACAGCTATGACCATGATTACGCCAAGCTT
GCATGCCTGCAGGTCGACTCTAGAGGATCCAACTAGTATGGATAGCACTGAGAGCTTGTTCACAGGTGTT
GTTCCTATCTTGGTCGAATTAGACGGTGACGTAAACGGTCATAAGTTCAGTGTTAGAGGTGAAGGTGAAG
GTGACGCTACTAACGGTAAATTGACATTGAAGTTTATTTGTACTACAGGTAAATTGCCAGTTCCTTGGCC
AACTTTGGTTACTACATTGACATACGGTGTTCAATGTTTTTCAAGATACCCAGATCATATGAAGCAACAT
GATTTCTTTAAGTCTGCTATGCCAGAAGGTTACGTTCAAGAAAGAACTATCACTTTTAAAGATGATGGTA
CTTACAAGACAAGAGCAGAGGTTAAGTTCGAAGGTGACACTTTGGTTAACAGAATCGAATTGAAGGGTAT
CGATTTTAAAGAAGATGGTAATATTTTGGGTCATAAATTGGAATACAACTACAACTCACATAACGTTTAC
ATTACAGCTGATAAACAAAAGAATGGTATTAAAGCAAACTTCAAGATCAGACATAATGTTGAAGATGGTT
CTGTTCAATTAGCAGATCATTACCAACAAAACACTCCAATTGGTGACGGTCCAGTTTTGTTACCAGATAA
CCATTACTTGTCTACACAATCAAAATTGTCTAAAGATCCAAACGAAAAGAGAGATCATATGGTTTTGTTA
GAATTTGTTACTGCTGCTGGTATCACAGGTGGCAGTGGCGGTTCTGCTAGCTAAGCGGCCGCAGCTCGAA
TTCACTGGCCGTCGTTTTACAACGTCGTGACTGGGAAAACCCTGGCGTTACCCAACTTAATCGCCTTGCA
GCACATCCCCCTTTCGCCAGCTGGCGTAATAGCGAAGAGGCCCGCACCGATCGCCCTTCCCAACAGTTGC
GCAGCCTGAATGGCGAATGGCGCCTGATGCGGTATTTTCTCCTTACGCATCTGTGCGGTATTTCACACCG
CATATGGTGCACTCTCAGTACAATCTGCTCTGATGCCGCATAGTTAAGCCAGCCCCGACACCCGCCAACA
CCCGCTGACGCGCCCTGACGGGCTTGTCTGCTCCCGGCATCCGCTTACAGACAAGCTGTGACCGTCTCCG
GGAGCTGCATGTGTCAGAGGTTTTCACCGTCATCACCGAAACGCGCGAGACGAAAGGGCGGGTAATAACT
GATATAATTAAATTGAAGCTCTAATTTGTGAGTTTAGTATACATGCATTTACTTATAATACAGTTTTTTA
GTTTTGCTGGCCGCATCTTCTCAAATATGCTTCCCAGCCTGCTTTTCTGTAACGTTCACCCTCTACCTTA
GCATCCCTTCCCTTTGCAAATAGTCCTCTTCCAACAATAATAATGTCAGATCCTGTAGAGACCACATCAT
CCACGGTTCTATACTGTTGACCCAATGCGTCTCCCTTGTCATCTAAACCCACACCGGGTGTCATAATCAA
CCAATCGTAACCTTCATCTCTTCCACCCATGTCTCTTTGAGCAATAAAGCCGATAACAAAATCTTTGTCG
CTCTTCGCAATGTCAACAGTACCCTTAGTATATTCTCCAGTAGATAGGGAGCCCTTGCATGACAATTCTG
CTAACATCAAAAGGCCTCTAGATTCCTTTGTTACTTCTTCTGCCGCCTGCTTCAAACCGCTAACAATACC
TGGGCCCACCACACCGTGTGCATTCGTAATGTCTGCCCATTCTGCTATTCTGTATACACCCGCAGAGTAC
TGCAATTTGACTGTATTACCAATGTCAGCAAATTTTCTGTCTTCGAAGAGTAAAAAATTGTACTTGGCGG
ATAATGCCTTTAGCGGCTTAACTGTGCCCTCCATGGAAAAATCAGTCAAGATATCCACATGTGTTTTTAG
TAAACAAATTTTGGGACCTAATGCTTCAACTAACTCCAGTAATTCCTTGGTGGTACGAACATCCAATGAA
GCACACAAGTTTGTTTGCTTTTCGTGCATGATATTAAATAGCTTGGCAGCAACAGGACTAGGATGAGTAG
CAGCACGTTCCTTATATGTAGCTTTCGACATGATTTATCTTCGTTTCCTGCATGTTTTTGTTCTGTGCAG
TTGGGTTAAGAATACTGGGCAATTTCATGTTTCTTCAACACTACATATGCGTATATATACCAATCTAAGT
CTGTGCTCCTTCCTTCGTTCTTCCTTCTGTTCGGAGATTACCGAATCAAAAAAATTTCAAGGAAACCGAA
ATCAAAAAAAAGAATAAAAAAAAAATGATGAATTGAAAAGCTGGCCTCGTGATACGCCTATTTTTATAGG
TTAATGTCATGATAATAATGGTTTCTTAGACGTCAGGTGGCACTTTTCGGGGAAATGTGCGCGGAACCCC
TATTTGTTTATTTTTCTAAATACATTCAAATATGTATCCGCTCATGAGACAATAACCCTGATAAATGCTT
CAATAATATTGAAAAAGGAAGAGTATGAGTATTCAACATTTCCGTGTCGCCCTTATTCCCTTTTTTGCGG
CATTTTGCCTTCCTGTTTTTGCTCACCCAGAAACGCTGGTGAAAGTAAAAGATGCTGAAGATCAGTTGGG
TGCACGAGTGGGTTACATCGAACTGGATCTCAACAGCGGTAAGATCCTTGAGAGTTTTCGCCCCGAAGAA
CGTTTTCCAATGATGAGCACTTTTAAAGTTCTGCTATGTGGCGCGGTATTATCCCGTATTGACGCCGGGC
AAGAGCAACTCGGTCGCCGCATACACTATTCTCAGAATGACTTGGTTGAGTACTCACCAGTCACAGAAAA
GCATCTTACGGATGGCATGACAGTAAGAGAATTATGCAGTGCTGCCATAACCATGAGTGATAACACTGCG
GCCAACTTACTTCTGACAACGATCGGAGGACCGAAGGAGCTAACCGCTTTTTTGCACAACATGGGGGATC
ATGTAACTCGCCTTGATCGTTGGGAACCGGAGCTGAATGAAGCCATACCAAACGACGAGCGTGACACCAC
GATGCCTGTAGCAATGGCAACAACGTTGCGCAAACTATTAACTGGCGAACTACTTACTCTAGCTTCCCGG
CAACAATTAATAGACTGGATGGAGGCGGATAAAGTTGCAGGACCACTTCTGCGCTCGGCCCTTCCGGCTG
GCTGGTTTATTGCTGATAAATCTGGAGCCGGTGAGCGTGGGTCTCGCGGTATCATTGCAGCACTGGGGCC
AGATGGTAAGCCCTCCCGTATCGTAGTTATCTACACGACGGGGAGTCAGGCAACTATGGATGAACGAAAT
AGACAGATCGCTGAGATAGGTGCCTCACTGATTAAGCATTGGTAACTGTCAGACCAAGTTTACTCATATA
TACTTTAGATTGATTTAAAACTTCATTTTTAATTTAAAAGGATCTAGGTGAAGATCCTTTTTGATAATCT
CATGACCAAAATCCCTTAACGTGAGTTTTCGTTCCACTGAGCGTCAGACCCCGTAGAAAAGATCAAAGGA
TCTTCTTGAGATCCTTTTTTTCTGCGCGTAATCTGCTGCTTGCAAACAAAAAAACCACCGCTACCAGCGG
TGGTTTGTTTGCCGGATCAAGAGCTACCAACTCTTTTTCCGAAGGTAACTGGCTTCAGCAGAGCGCAGAT
ACCAAATACTGTTCTTCTAGTGTAGCCGTAGTTAGGCCACCACTTCAAGAACTCTGTAGCACCGCCTACA
TACCTCGCTCTGCTAATCCTGTTACCAGTGGCTGCTGCCAGTGGCGATAAGTCGTGTCTTACCGGGTTGG
ACTCAAGACGATAGTTACCGGATAAGGCGCAGCGGTCGGGCTGAACGGGGGGTTCGTGCACACAGCCCAG
CTTGGAGCGAACGACCTACACCGAACTGAGATACCTACAGCGTGAGCTATGAGAAAGCGCCACGCTTCCC
GAAGGGAGAAAGGCGGACAGGTATCCGGTAAGCGGCAGGGTCGGAACAGGAGAGCGCACGAGGGAGCTTC
CAGGGGGAAACGCCTGGTATCTTTATAGTCCTGTCGGGTTTCGCCACCTCTGACTTGAGCGTCGATTTTT
GTGATGCTCGTCAGGGGGGCGGAGCCTATGGAAA
